>Addgene plasmid #122299 | pcDNA3-FLAG-RPS14(89-151) | addgene full sequence | sequence record 238571 | Addgene NGS Result
GTGATGCGGTTTTGGCAGTACATCAATGGGCGTGGATAGCGGTTTGACTCACGGGGATTTCCAAGTCTCC
ACCCCATTGACGTCAATGGGAGTTTGTTTTGGCACCAAAATCAACGGGACTTTCCAAAATGTCGTAACAA
CTCCGCCCCATTGACGCAAATGGGCGGTAGGCGTGTACGGTGGGAGGTCTATATAAGCAGAGCTCTCTGG
CTAACTAGAGAACCCACTGCTTACTGGCTTATCGAAATTAATACGACTCACTATAGGGAGACCCAAGCTT
GGTACCGAGCTCGGATCCACCATGGATTACAAGGATGACGATGACAAGGGTATCACCGCCCTACACATCA
AACTCCGGGCCACAGGAGGAAATAGGACCAAGACCCCTGGACCTGGGGCCCAGTCGGCCCTCAGAGCCCT
TGCCCGCTCGGGTATGAAGATCGGGCGGATTGAGGATGTCACCCCCATCCCCTCTGACAGCACTCGCAGG
AAGGGGGGTCGCCGTGGTCGCCGTCTGTGAGAATTCTGCAGATATCCATCACACTGGCGGCCGCTCGAGC
ATGCATCTAGAGGGCCCTATTCTATAGTGTCACCTAAATGCTAGAGCTCGCTGATCAGCCTCGACTGTGC
CTTCTAGTTGCCAGCCATCTGTTGTTTGCCCCTCCCCCGTGCCTTCCTTGACCCTGGAAGGTGCCACTCC
CACTGTCCTTTCCTAATAAAATGAGGAAATTGCATCGCATTGTCTGAGTAGGTGTCATTCTATTCTGGGG
GGTGGGGTGGGGCAGGACAGCAAGGGGGAGGATTGGGAAGACAATAGCAGGCATGCTGGGGATGCGGTGG
GCTCTATGGCTTCTGAGGCGGAAAGAACCAGCTGGGGCTCTAGGGGGTATCCCC
[124 nt withheld, positions 895-1018]
C
[91 nt withheld, positions 1020-1110]
A
[49 nt withheld, positions 1112-1160]
CCTTTGACGTTGGAGTCCACGTTCTTT
[37 nt withheld, positions 1188-1224]
ACCCTATCTCGGTCTATTCTTTTGATTTATAAGGGATTTTGCCGATTTCGGCCTATTGGTTAAAAAATGA
GCTGATTTAACAAAAATTTAACGCGAATTAATTCTGTGGAATGTGTGTCAGTTAGGGTGTGGAAAGTCCC
CAGGCTCCCCAGCAGGCAGAAGTATGCAAAGCATGCATCTCAATTAGTCAGCAACCAGGTGTGGAAAGTC
CCCAGGCTCCCCAGCAGGCAGAAGTATGCAAAGCATGCATCTCAATTAGTCAGCAACCATAGTCCCGCCC
CTAACTCCGCCCATCCCGCCCCTAACTCCGCCCAGTTCCGCCCATTCTCCGCCCCATGGCTGACTAATTT
TTTTTATTTATGCAGAGGCCGAGGCCGCCTCTGCCTCTGAGCTATTCCAGAAGTAGTGAGGAGGCTTTTT
TGGAGGCCTAGGCTTTTGCAAAAAGCTCCCGGGAGCTTGTATATCCATTTTCGGATCTGATCAAGAGACA
GGATGAGGATCGTTTCGCATGATTGAACAAGATGGATTGCACGCAGGTTCTCCGGCCGCTTGGGTGGAGA
GGCTATTCGGCTATGACTGGGCACAACAGACAATCGGCTGCTCTGATGCCGCCGTGTTCCGGCTGTCAGC
GCAGGGGCGCCCGGTTCTTTTTGTCAAGACCGACCTGTCCGGTGCCCTGAATGAACTGCAGGACGAGGCA
GCGCGGCTATCGTGGCTGGCCACGACGGGCGTTCCTTGCGCAGCTGTGCTCGACGTTGTCACTGAAGCGG
GAAGGGACTGGCTGCTATTGGGCGAAGTGCCGGGGCAGGATCTCCTGTCATCTCACCTTGCTCCTGCCGA
GAAAGTATCCATCATGGCTGATGCAATGCGGCGGCTGCATACGCTTGATCCGGCTACCTGCCCATTCGAC
CACCAAGCGAAACATCGCATCGAGCGAGCACGTACTCGGATGGAAGCCGGTCTTGTCGATCAGGATGATC
TGGACGAAGAGCATCAGGGGCTCGCGCCAGCCGAACTGTTCGCCAGGCTCAAGGCGCGCATGCCCGACGG
CGAGGATCTCGTCGTGACCCATGGCGATGCCTGCTTGCCGAATATCATGGTGGAAAATGGCCGCTTTTCT
GGATTCATCGACTGTGGCCGGCTGGGTGTGGCGGACCGCTATCAGGACATAGCGTTGGCTACCCGTGATA
TTGCTGAAGAGCTTGGCGGCGAATGGGCTGACCGCTTCCTCGTGCTTTACGGTATCGCCGCTCCCGATTC
GCAGCGCATCGCCTTCTATCGCCTTCTTGACGAGTTCTTCTGAGCGGGACTCTGGGGTTCGAAATGACCG
ACCAAGCGACGCCCAACCTGCCATCACGAGATTTCGATTCCACCGCCGCCTTCTATGAAAGGTTGGGCTT
CGGAATCGTTTTCCGGGACGCCGGCTGGATGATCCTCCAGCGCGGGGATCTCATGCTGGAGTTCTTCGCC
CACCCCAACTTGTTTATTGCAGCTTATAATGGTTACAAATAAAGCAATAGCATCACAAATTTCACAAATA
AAGCATTTTTTTCACTGCATTCTAGTTGTGGTTTGTCCAAACTCATCAATGTATCTTATCATGTCTGTAT
ACCGTCGACCTCTAGCTAGAGCTTGGCGTAATCATGGTCATAGCTGTTTCCTGTGTGAAATTGTTATCCG
CTCACAATTCCACACAACATACGAGCCGGAAGCATAAAGTGTAAAGCCTGGGGTGCCTAATGAGTGAGCT
AACTCACATTAATTGCGTTGCGCTCACTGCCCGCTTTCCAGTCGGGAAACCTGTCGTGCCAGCTGCATTA
ATGAATCGGCCAACGCGCGGGGAGAGGCGGTTTGCGTATTGGGCGCTCTTCCGCTTCCTCGCTCACTGAC
TCGCTGCGCTCGGTCGTTCGGCTGCGGCGAGCGGTATCAGCTCACTCAAAGGCGGTAATACGGTTATCCA
CAGAATCAGGGGATAACGCAGGAAAGAACATGTGAGCAAAAGGCCAGCAAAAGGCCAGGAACCGTAAAAA
GGCCGCGTTGCTGGCGTTTTTCCATAGGCTCCGCCCCCCTGACGAGCATCACAAAAATCGACGCTCAAGT
CAGAGGTGGCGAAACCCGACAGGACTATAAAGATACCAGGCGTTTCCCCCTGGAAGCTCCCTCGTGCGCT
CTCCTGTTCCGACCCTGCCGCTTACCGGATACCTGTCCGCCTTTCTCCCTTCGGGAAGCGTGGCGCTTTC
TCATAGCTCACGCTGTAGGTATCTCAGTTCGGTGTAGGTCGTTCGCTCCAAGCTGGGCTGTGTGCACGAA
CCCCCCGTTCAGCCCGACCGCTGCGCCTTATCCGGTAACTATCGTCTTGAGTCCAACCCGGTAAGACACG
ACTTATCGCCACTGGCAGCAGCCACTGGTAACAGGATTAGCAGAGCGAGGTATGTAGGCGGTGCTACAGA
GTTCTTGAAGTGGTGGCCTAACTACGGCTACACTAGAAGAACAGTATTTGGTATCTGCGCTCTGCTGAAG
CCAGTTACCTTCGGAAAAAGAGTTGGTAGCTCTTGATCCGGCAAACAAACCACCGCTGGTAGCGGTGGTT
TTTTTGTTTGCAAGCAGCAGATTACGCGCAGAAAAAAAGGATCTCAAGAAGATCCTTTGATCTTTTCTAC
GGGGTCTGACGCTCAGTGGAACGAAAACTCACGTTAAGGGATTTTGGTCATGAGATTATCAAAAAGGATC
TTCACCTAGATCCTTTTAAATTAAAAATGAAGTTTTAAATCAATCTAAAGTATATATGAGTAAACTTGGT
CTGACAGTTACCAATGCTTAATCAGTGAGGCACCTATCTCAGCGATCTGTCTATTTCGTTCATCCATAGT
TGCCTGACTCCCCGTCGTGTAGATAACTACGATACGGGAGGGCTTACCATCTGGCCCCAGTGCTGCAATG
ATACCGCGAGACCCACGCTCACCGGCTCCAGATTTATCAGCAATAAACCAGCCAGCCGGAAGGGCCGAGC
GCAGAAGTGGTCCTGCAACTTTATCCGCCTCCATCCAGTCTATTAATTGTTGCCGGGAAGCTAGAGTAAG
TAGTTCGCCAGTTAATAGTTTGCGCAACGTTGTTGCCATTGCTACAGGCATCGTGGTGTCACGCTCGTCG
TTTGGTATGGCTTCATTCAGCTCCGGTTCCCAACGATCAAGGCGAGTTACATGATCCCCCATGTTGTGCA
AAAAAGCGGTTAGCTCCTTCGGTCCTCCGATCGTTGTCAGAAGTAAGTTGGCCGCAGTGTTATCACTCAT
GGTTATGGCAGCACTGCATAATTCTCTTACTGTCATGCCATCCGTAAGATGCTTTTCTGTGACTGGTGAG
TACTCAACCAAGTCATTCTGAGAATAGTGTATGCGGCGACCGAGTTGCTCTTGCCCGGCGTCAATACGGG
ATAATACCGCGCCACATAGCAGAACTTTAAAAGTGCTCATCATTGGAAAACGTTCTTCGGGGCGAAAACT
CTCAAGGATCTTACCGCTGTTGAGATCCAGTTCGATGTAACCCACTCGTGCACCCAACTGATCTTCAGCA
TCTTTTACTTTCACCAGCGTTTCTGGGTGAGCAAAAACAGGAAGGCAAAATGCCGCAAAAAAGGGAATAA
GGGCGACACGGAAATGTTGAATACTCATACTCTTCCTTTTTCAATATTATTGAAGCATTTATCAGGGTTA
TTGTCTCATGAGCGGATACATATTTGAATGTATTTAGAAAAATAAACAAATAGGGGTTCCGCGCACATTT
CCCCGAAAAGTGCCACCTGACGTCGACGGATCGGGAGATCTCCCGATCCCCTATGGTGCACTCTCAGTAC
AATCTGCTCTGATGCCGCATAGTTAAGCCAGTATCTGCTCCCTGCTTGTGTGTTGGAGGTCGCTGAGTAG
TGCGCGAGCAAAATTTAAGCTACAACAAGGCAAGGCTTGACCGACAATTGCATGAAGAATCTGCTTAGGG
TTAGGCGTTTTGCGCTGCTTCGCGATGTACGGGCCAGATATACGCGTTGACATTGATTATTGACTAGTTA
TTAATAGTAATCAATTACGGGGTCATTAGTTCATAGCCCATATATGGAGTTCCGCGTTACATAACTTACG
GTAAATGGCCCGCCTGGCTGACCGCCCAACGACCCCCGCCCATTGACGTCAATAATGACGTATGTTCCCA
TAGTAACGCCAATAGGGACTTTCCATTGACGTCAATGGGTGGAGTATTTACGGTAAACTGCCCACTTGGC
AGTACATCAAGTGTATCATATGCCAAGTACGCCCCCTATTGACGTCAATGACGGTAAATGGCCCGCCTGG
CATTATGCCCAGTACATGACCTTATGGGACTTTCCTACTTGGCAGTACATCTACGTATTAGTCATCGCTA
TTACCATG
Features (pLannotate 1.2.2; 22 found; start..end, strand, type, name):
      1..204     +  promoter       CMV promoter: human cytomegalovirus (CMV) immediate early promoter
    200..233     +  LTR            5' LTR (truncated) (fragment): truncated 5' long terminal repeat (LTR) from HIV-1
    249..267     +  promoter       T7 promoter: promoter for bacteriophage T7 RNA polymerase
    305..328     +  CDS            FLAG: FLAG® epitope tag, followed by an enterokinase cleavage site
    329..517     +  CDS            RPS14: RS14_TOBAC - Experimental evidence at transcript level: Swiss-Prot protein existence level 2. From Nicotiana tabacum (Common tobacco).
    581..599     -  promoter       SP6 promoter: promoter for bacteriophage SP6 RNA polymerase
    625..849     +  polyA_signal   bGH poly(A) signal: bovine growth hormone polyadenylation signal
    853..874     +  promoter       SV40 promoter (fragment): SV40 enhancer and early promoter
    895..1323    +  rep_origin     f1 ori (sequence partly withheld): f1 bacteriophage origin of replication; arrow indicates direction of (+) strand synthesis
   1337..1666    +  promoter       SV40 promoter: SV40 enhancer and early promoter
   1733..2524    +  CDS            neo: KKA2_KLEPN - Also known as kan, nptII. Experimental evidence at protein level: Swiss-Prot protein existence level 1. Resistance to kanamycin, neomycin, paromomycin, ribostamycin, butirosin and gentamicin B. From Klebsiella pneumoniae.
   2548..2706    +  CDS            ble (fragment): BLE_KLEPN - Experimental evidence at protein level: Swiss-Prot protein existence level 1. Binding protein with a strong affinity to the bleomycin family of antibiotics. Binds to CL990; an antimitotic-antibiotic compound. From Klebsiella pneumoniae.
   2701..2822    +  polyA_signal   SV40 poly(A) signal: SV40 polyadenylation signal
   2895..2911    -  protein_bind   lac operator: The lac repressor binds to the lac operator to inhibit transcription in E. coli. This inhibition can be relieved by adding lactose or isopropyl-β-D-thiogalactopyranoside (IPTG). lac repressor encoded by lacI
   2919..2949    -  promoter       lac promoter: promoter for the E. coli lac operon
   2964..2985    -  protein_bind   CAP binding site: CAP binding activates transcription in the presence of cAMP. E. coli catabolite activator protein
   2998..3090    -  CDS            lacI (fragment): lac repressor; lacI; The lac repressor binds to the lac operator to inhibit transcription in E. coli. This inhibition can be relieved by adding lactose or isopropyl-β-D-thiogalactopyranoside (IPTG).
   3273..3861    -  rep_origin     ori: high-copy-number ColE1/pMB1/pBR322/pUC origin of replication
   4032..4892    -  CDS            AmpR: β-lactamase; bla; confers resistance to ampicillin, carbenicillin, and related antibiotics
   4893..4997    -  promoter       AmpR promoter: bla
   5056..5108    -  misc_feature   bom (fragment): basis of mobility region from pBR322
   5263..5642    +  enhancer       CMV enhancer: human cytomegalovirus immediate early enhancer
