[The description below was written by a language model from this plasmid's Addgene catalogue record and pLannotate feature annotations shown in this document.]
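Description:
pcDNA3-FLAG-RPS14(89-151) is a mammalian expression plasmid of about 5.6 kb built on the pcDNA3 backbone. It encodes a truncated form of human ribosomal protein S14 (RPS14, also called uS11). The insert lacks amino acids 1 to 88, leaving the C-terminal portion of the protein (residues 89-151), and it is fused at its N terminus to a FLAG epitope tag. The fragment was cloned between BamHI and EcoRI sites, both of which are retained. Transcription is driven by the CMV immediate early enhancer and promoter and is terminated by the bovine growth hormone polyadenylation signal. T7 and SP6 phage promoters flank the cloning region and serve as sequencing primer sites; T7 could also support in vitro transcription. The automated annotation labels the coding region by its match to a tobacco S14 homologue. This reflects conservation of the protein, and the catalogue record specifies the human gene.

In E. coli the plasmid is maintained at high copy through a ColE1/pUC-type origin and selected with ampicillin via the β-lactamase gene. An f1 origin is also present. For mammalian cells, an SV40 early promoter drives the neomycin phosphotransferase gene, followed by an SV40 polyadenylation signal, which permits G418 selection of stable transfectants. Small annotated fragments such as the HIV-1 LTR, ble, lacI and bom pieces appear to be short backbone remnants or sequence-similarity matches, not functional elements.

The stated purpose is to express a FLAG-tagged part of RPS14. A deletion construct of this kind is typically used for domain mapping, for example detecting or immunoprecipitating the fragment through its tag. The associated publication concerns ribosome biogenesis defects in senescence and cell cycle arrest through the Rb pathway.
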