Addgene plasmid #122299: pcDNA3-FLAG-RPS14(89-151)
Purpose: expresses a part of RPS14 protein with a flag tag
Depositing lab: Gerardo Ferbeyre. Depositing organization: University of Montreal. Publication: Senescence-associated ribosome biogenesis defects contributes to cell cycle arrest through the Rb pathway. Lessard F, Igelmann S, Trahan C, Huot G, Saint-Germain E, Mignacca L, Del Toro N, Lopes-Paciencia S, Le Calve B, Montero M, Deschenes-Simard X, Bury M, Moiseeva O, Rowell MC, Zorca CE, Zenklusen D, Brakier-Gingras L, Bourdeau V, Oeffinger M, Ferbeyre G. Nat Cell Biol. 2018 Jul;20(7):789-799. doi: 10.1038/s41556-018-0127-y. Epub 2018 Jun 25. PubMed 29941930.
Backbone
  Vector backbone: pcDNA3
  Backbone size w/o insert (bp): 5450
  Total vector size (bp): 5640
  Vector type: Mammalian Expression
  Selectable markers: Neomycin (select with G418)
Growth in bacteria
  Bacterial resistance: Ampicillin, 100 μg/mL
  Growth temperature: 37°C
  Growth strain: DH5alpha
  Copy number: High Copy
Gene/Insert
  Gene/Insert name: RPS14 (alt name: uS11)
  Species: H. sapiens (human)
  Insert size (bp): 230
  Mutation: deleted amino acids 1 to 88
  GenBank ID: NM_005617
  Entrez Gene: RPS14 (a.k.a. EMTB, S14, uS11)
  Promoter: CMV
  Tag / fusion protein: Flag (N terminal on insert)
  Cloning method: Restriction Enzyme; 5′ cloning site BamHI (not destroyed); 3′ cloning site EcoRI (not destroyed)
  Sequencing primers: 5′ T7: TAATACGACTCACTATAGGG; 3′ SP6: TATTTAGGTGACACTATAG
Terms and licenses: Academic/Nonprofit Terms; Industry Terms: Not Available to Industry
How to cite: pcDNA3-FLAG-RPS14(89-151) was a gift from Gerardo Ferbeyre (Addgene plasmid # 122299 ; http://n2t.net/addgene:122299 ; RRID:Addgene_122299)
