>Addgene plasmid #122299 | pcDNA3-FLAG-RPS14(89-151) | depositor partial sequence | sequence record 233529 | Cloned sequence
GGATCCACCATGGATTACAAGGATGACGATGACAAGGGTATCACCGCCCTACACATCAAACTCCGGGCCA
CAGGAGGAAATAGGACCAAGACCCCTGGACCTGGGGCCCAGTCGGCCCTCAGAGCCCTTGCCCGCTCGGG
TATGAAGATCGGGCGGATTGAGGATGTCACCCCCATCCCCTCTGACAGCACTCGCAGGAAGGGGGGTCGC
CGTGGTCGCCGTCTGTGAGAATTC
